Addgene plasmid #202155: pL0_DE_mTurquoise2
Purpose: Level 0 plasmid containing a mTurquoise2 fluorescent protein with DE overhangs used to build a level 1 construct.
Depositing lab: Christopher Dupont. Depositing organization: J. Craig Venter Institute (JCVI). Publication: Universal loop assembly: open, efficient and cross-kingdom DNA fabrication. Pollak B, Matute T, Nunez I, Cerda A, Lopez C, Vargas V, Kan A, Bielinski V, von Dassow P, Dupont CL, Federici F. Synth Biol (Oxf). 2020;5(1):ysaa001. doi: 10.1093/synbio/ysaa001. Epub 2020 Feb 5. PubMed 32161816.
Backbone
  Vector backbone: pL0R
  Vector type: Synthetic Biology
Growth in bacteria
  Bacterial resistance: Spectinomycin, 50 μg/mL
  Growth temperature: 37°C
  Growth strain: DH5alpha
  Copy number: High Copy
Gene/Insert
  Gene/Insert name: mTurquoise2 gene
  Species: Aequorea victoria
  Insert size (bp): 731
  Mutation: None
  Cloning method: Gibson Cloning
How to cite: pL0_DE_mTurquoise2 was a gift from Christopher Dupont (Addgene plasmid # 202155 ; http://n2t.net/addgene:202155 ; RRID:Addgene_202155)
