[The description below was written by a language model from this plasmid's Addgene catalogue record and pLannotate feature annotations shown in this document.]
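Description:
pL0_DE_mTurquoise2 is a small (about 2.8 kb) Level 0 part plasmid from the universal Loop assembly toolkit, built on the pL0R backbone and catalogued as a synthetic biology vector. It is maintained in E. coli as a high-copy plasmid through a ColE1/pUC-type origin of replication. Selection is with spectinomycin, conferred by the aadA aminoglycoside adenylyltransferase gene (SmR), which also gives streptomycin resistance. The feature table additionally picks up a short remnant of the pUC18/19 multiple cloning site and a small fragment matching the Tn5 transposase coding sequence just upstream of the resistance gene. Both appear to be backbone remnants rather than functional elements.

The payload is the coding sequence for mTurquoise2, a monomeric, rapidly maturing, constitutively fluorescent cyan protein derived from Aequorea victoria GFP, with very low acid sensitivity. The insert is recorded as 731 bp with no mutations and was placed in the backbone by Gibson cloning. It lies on the reverse strand relative to the marker and origin. No promoter, terminator or tag is annotated around it, consistent with its role as a bare, promoterless part rather than an expression cassette. The "DE" in the name refers to the defined overhangs that flank the part and set its position when it is combined with other Level 0 parts. The flanking restriction sites that generate those overhangs are not annotated in the feature table. The stated purpose is to supply mTurquoise2 as a standardised module for building Level 1 constructs, where parts such as promoters and terminators would come from other plasmids.
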