Features (pLannotate 1.2.2; 5 found; start..end, strand, type, name):
    234..266     +  misc_feature   MCS (fragment): pUC18/19 multiple cloning site
    267..383     +  CDS            tnpA (fragment): TN5P_ECOLX - Also known as tnp. Experimental evidence at protein level: Swiss-Prot protein existence level 1. Mediates transposition of transposon Tn5 by a 'cut and paste' mechanism. First, the monomeric transposase binds the 19 bp inverted DNA repeats flanking the transposon. Then, dimerization of the DNA- bound transposase creates a synaptic DNA complex. After nicking of the first DNA strand, excision of the transposon proceeds through a series of intermediates. The transposase then mediates the insertion of the transposon at a new site by strand transfer. The activity of the wild- type tran
    415..1206    +  CDS            SmR: aminoglycoside adenylyltransferase (Murphy, 1985); aadA; confers resistance to spectinomycin and streptomycin
   1297..1885    +  rep_origin     ori: high-copy-number ColE1/pMB1/pBR322/pUC origin of replication
   2034..2750    -  CDS            mTurquoise2: mTurquoise2 is a basic (constitutively fluorescent) cyan fluorescent protein published in 2012, derived from Aequorea victoria. It is reported to be a rapidly-maturing monomer with very low acid sensitivity.
>Addgene plasmid #202155 | pL0_DE_mTurquoise2 | addgene full sequence | sequence record 405618 | Addgene NGS Result
AGAATGGATGCGAGTAATGAGCTCGGCACAAAATCACCACTCGATACAGGCAGCCCATCAGTCCGGGACG
GCGTCAGCGGGAGAGCCGTTGTAAGGCGGCAGACTTTGCTCATGTTACCGATGCTATTCGGAAGAACGGC
AACTAAGCTGCCGGGTTTGAAACACGGATGATCTCGCGGAGGGTAGCATGTTGATTGTAACGATGACAGA
GCGTTGCTGCCTGTGATCACCGCTCCTCTAGAGTCGACTTGCAGGCATGCAAGCTTAGCAAGCGAACCGG
AATTGCCAGCTGGGGCGCCCTCTGGTAAGGTTGGGAAGCCCTGCAAAGTAAACTGGATGGCTTTCTTGCC
GCCAAGGATCTGATGGCGCAGGGGATCAATATCTGATCAAGAGACAGGATGAGGATCGTTTCGCATGAGG
GAAGCGGTGATCGCCGAAGTATCGACTCAACTATCAGAGGTAGTTGGCGTCATCGAGCGCCATCTCGAAC
CGACGTTGCTGGCCGTACATTTGTACGGCTCCGCAGTGGATGGCGGCCTGAAGCCACACAGTGATATTGA
TTTGCTGGTTACGGTGACCGTAAGGCTTGATGAAACAACGCGGCGAGCTTTGATCAACGACCTTTTGGAA
ACTTCGGCTTACCCTGGAGAGAGTGAGATTCTCCGCGCTGTAGAAGTCACCATTGTTGTGCACGACGACA
TCATTCCGTGGCGTTATCCAGCTAAGCGCGAACTGCAATTTGGAGAATGGCAGCGCAATGACATTCTTGC
TGGTATCTTCGAGCCAGCCACGATCGACATTGATCTGGCTATCTTGCTGACAAAAGCAAGAGAACATAGC
GTTGCCTTGGTAGGTCCAGCGGCGGAGGAACTCTTTGATCCGGTTCCTGAACAGGATCTATTTGAGGCGC
TAAATGAAACCTTAACGCTATGGAACTCGCCGCCCGACTGGGCTGGCGATGAGCGAAATGTAGTGCTTAC
GTTGTCCCGCATTTGGTACAGCGCAGTAACCGGCAAAATCGCGCCGAAGGATGTCGCTGCCGACTGGGCA
ATGGAGCGCCTGCCGGCCCAGTATCAGCCCGTCATACTTGAAGCTAGACAGGCTTATCTTGGACAAGAAG
AAGATCGCTTGGCCTCGCGCGCAGATCAGTTGGAAGAATTTGTCCACTACGTGAAAGGCGAGATCACCAA
GGTAGTCGGCAAATAATAATCACCTAGAATGCATGACCAAAATCCCTTAACGTGAGTTTTCGTTCCACTG
AGCGTCAGACCCCGTAGAAAAGATCAAAGGATCTTCTTGAGATCCTTTTTTTCTGCGCGTAATCTGCTGC
TTGCAAACAAAAAAACCACCGCTACCAGCGGTGGTTTGTTTGCCGGATCAAGAGCTACCAACTCTTTTTC
CGAAGGTAACTGGCTTCAGCAGAGCGCAGATACCAAATACTGTTCTTCTAGTGTAGCCGTAGTTAGGCCA
CCACTTCAAGAACTCTGTAGCACCGCCTACATACCTCGCTCTGCTAATCCTGTTACCAGTGGCTGCTGCC
AGTGGCGATAAGTCGTGTCTTACCGGGTTGGACTCAAGACGATAGTTACCGGATAAGGCGCAGCGGTCGG
GCTGAACGGGGGGTTCGTGCACACAGCCCAGCTTGGAGCGAACGACCTACACCGAACTGAGATACCTACA
GCGTGAGCTATGAGAAAGCGCCACGCTTCCCGAAGGGAGAAAGGCGGACAGGTATCCGGTAAGCGGCAGG
GTCGGAACAGGAGAGCGCACGAGGGAGCTTCCAGGGGGAAACGCCTGGTATCTTTATAGTCCTGTCGGGT
TTCGCCACCTCTGACTTGAGCGTCGATTTTTGTGATGCTCGTCAGGGGGGCGGAGCCTATGGAAAAACGC
CAGCAACGCGGCCTTTTTACGGTTCCTGGCCTTTTGCTGGCCTTTTGCTCACATGTTCTTTCCTGCGTTA
TCCCCTGATTCTGTGGGTGGAAGGGCTCGGAGTTGTGGTAATCTATGTATCCTGGTGGTCTCTAAGCTTA
TCACTTGTACAGCTCGTCCATGCCGAGAGTGATCCCGGCGGCGGTCACGAACTCCAGCAGGACCATGTGA
TCGCGCTTCTCGTTGGGGTCTTTGCTCAGCTTGGACTGGGTGCTCAGGTAGTGGTTGTCGGGCAGCAGCA
CGGGGCCGTCGCCGATGGGGGTGTTCTGCTGGTAGTGGTCGGCGAGCTGCACGCCGCCGTCCTCGATGTT
GTGGCGGATCTTGAAGTTGGCCTTGATGCCGTTCTTCTGCTTGTCGGCGGTGATATAGACGTTGTCGCTA
AAGTAGTTGTACTCCAGCTTGTGCCCCAGGATGTTGCCGTCCTCCTTGAAGTCGATGCCCTTCAGCTCGA
TGCGGTTCACCAGGGTGTCGCCCTCGAACTTCACCTCGGCGCGGGTCTTGTAGTTGCCGTCGTCCTTGAA
GAAGATGGTGCGCTCCTGGACGTAGCCTTCGGGCATGGCGGACTTGAAGAAGTCGTGCTGCTTCATGTGG
TCGGGGTAGCGGGCGAAGCACTGCACGCCCCAGGACAGGGTGGTCACGAGGGTGGGCCAGGGCACGGGCA
GCTTGCCGGTGGTGCAGATGAACTTCAGGGTCAGCTTGCCGTAGGTGGCATCGCCCTCGCCCTCGCCGGA
CACGCTGAACTTGTGGCCGTTTACGTCGCCGTCCAGCTCGACCAGGATGGGCACCACCCCGGTGAACAGC
TCCTCGCCCTTGCTCACCATACCTTGAGACCTGAGACGAGACGAGACAGCCTG
